Addgene plasmid #83751: MSCV-6NBC-GFP-PGK-Puro-Barcode74
Purpose: individual 6N barcode to make barcoded cell line variants
Depositing lab: Monte Winslow. Depositing organization: Stanford University. Publication: An in vivo multiplexed small-molecule screening platform. Gruner BM, Schulze CJ, Yang D, Ogasawara D, Dix MM, Rogers ZN, Chuang CH, McFarland CD, Chiou SH, Brown JM, Cravatt BF, Bogyo M, Winslow MM. Nat Methods. 2016 Sep 12. doi: 10.1038/nmeth.3992. PubMed 27617390.
Backbone
  Vector backbone: MSCV
  Vector type: Retroviral
  Selectable markers: Puromycin
Growth in bacteria
  Bacterial resistance: Ampicillin, 100 μg/mL
  Growth temperature: 37°C
  Growth strain: DH5alpha
  Copy number: High Copy
Gene/Insert
  Gene/Insert name: Barcode74
  Species: Synthetic
  Cloning method: Restriction Enzyme; 5′ cloning site BglII (destroyed during cloning); 3′ cloning site EcoRI (not destroyed)
  Sequencing primers: 5′ CCCTTGAACCTCCTCGTTCGACC
Terms and licenses: Academic/Nonprofit Terms; Industry Terms: Not Available to Industry
How to cite: MSCV-6NBC-GFP-PGK-Puro-Barcode74 was a gift from Monte Winslow (Addgene plasmid # 83751 ; http://n2t.net/addgene:83751 ; RRID:Addgene_83751)
