[The description below was written by a language model from this plasmid's Addgene catalogue record and the feature table of its GenBank file.]
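Description:
MSCV-6NBC-GFP-PGK-Puro-Barcode74 is a 7,018 bp gammaretroviral transfer plasmid built on the murine stem cell virus (MSCV) backbone. It is one member of a series of constructs that each carry an individual synthetic six-nucleotide ("6N") barcode for generating barcoded cell line variants. It is propagated in E. coli through a high-copy ColE1/pUC-type origin with ampicillin selection from the bla gene. Remnants of a lac promoter/operator region are also present in the bacterial backbone.

The proviral portion is flanked by 5' and 3' LTRs from murine embryonic stem cell virus and includes the MESV Psi packaging signal plus a truncated MMLV gag fragment lacking its start codon, a standard arrangement that improves encapsidation of the genomic RNA without producing Gag protein. Downstream lies an EGFP coding sequence with no annotated promoter of its own, so it is presumably expressed from the 5' LTR. It is followed by a mouse PGK promoter driving puromycin N-acetyltransferase. Transduced mammalian cells can therefore be tracked or sorted by green fluorescence and selected with puromycin. The barcode is not annotated in the feature table. The catalogue states only that it was inserted by restriction cloning between a BglII site (destroyed) and an EcoRI site (retained), and the vector name suggests it sits adjacent to GFP, but its exact position is not recorded.

Because the integrated provirus is inherited stably, each barcode marks a distinct cell population. According to the associated publication, this supports an in vivo multiplexed small-molecule screening platform. Pooling differently barcoded variants and reading their representation by sequencing would fit that use, though the record does not describe the readout.
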