LOCUS       Exported 7018 bp ds-DNA circular SYN 13-MAY-2021
DEFINITION  individual 6N barcode to make barcoded cell line variants.
ACCESSION   .
VERSION     .
KEYWORDS    MSCV-6NBC-GFP-PGK-Puro-Barcode74
SOURCE      synthetic DNA construct
  ORGANISM  synthetic DNA construct
REFERENCE   1 (bases 1 to 7018)
  AUTHORS   Gruner BM, Schulze CJ, Yang D, Ogasawara D, Dix MM, Rogers ZN,
            Chuang CH, McFarland CD, Chiou SH, Brown JM, Cravatt BF, Bogyo M,
            Winslow MM
  TITLE     An in vivo multiplexed small-molecule screening platform.
  JOURNAL   Nat Methods. 2016 Sep 12. doi: 10.1038/nmeth.3992.
  PUBMED    27617390
REFERENCE   2 (bases 1 to 7018)
  AUTHORS   .
  TITLE     Direct Submission
  JOURNAL   Exported May 13, 2021 from SnapGene Server 1.1.58
            http://www.snapgene.com
FEATURES             Location/Qualifiers
     source          1..7018
                     /organism="synthetic DNA construct"
                     /mol_type="other DNA"
     misc_feature    579..920
                     /label=MESV Psi
                     /note="packaging signal of murine embryonic stem cell
                     virus"
     CDS             987..1403
                     /label=gag (truncated)
                     /note="truncated Moloney murine leukemia virus (MMLV) gag
                     gene lacking the start codon"
     primer_bind     1333..1355
                     /label=pLXSN 5'
                     /note="Murine stem cell virus, forward primer. Also called
                     MSCV"
     primer_bind     1371..1387
                     /label=pBABE 5'
                     /note="Psi packaging signal, forward primer for pBABE
                     vectors"
     CDS             1427..2143
                     /codon_start=1
                     /product="enhanced GFP"
                     /label=EGFP
                     /translation="MVSKGEELFTGVVPILVELDGDVNGHKFSVSGEGEGDATYGKLTL
                     KFICTTGKLPVPWPTLVTTLTYGVQCFSRYPDHMKQHDFFKSAMPEGYVQERTIFFKDD
                     GNYKTRAEVKFEGDTLVNRIELKGIDFKEDGNILGHKLEYNYNSHNVYIMADKQKNGIK
                     VNFKIRHNIEDGSVQLADHYQQNTPIGDGPVLLPDNHYLSTQSALSKDPNEKRDHMVLL
                     EFVTAAGITLGMDELYK"
     primer_bind     complement(1472..1493)
                     /label=EGFP-N
                     /note="EGFP, reverse primer"
     primer_bind     complement(1733..1752)
                     /label=EXFP-R
                     /note="For distinguishing EGFP variants, reverse primer"
     primer_bind     2080..2101
                     /label=EGFP-C
                     /note="EGFP, forward primer"
     promoter        2161..2660
                     /label=PGK promoter
                     /note="mouse phosphoglycerate kinase 1 promoter"
     primer_bind     complement(2196..2219)
                     /label=MSCV-rev
                     /note="Murine stem cell virus, reverse primer"
     primer_bind     2593..2612
                     /label=mPGK-F
                     /note="Mouse PGK promoter, forward primer"
     CDS             2681..3280
                     /codon_start=1
                     /gene="pac from Streptomyces alboniger"
                     /product="puromycin N-acetyltransferase"
                     /label=PuroR
                     /note="confers resistance to puromycin"
                     /translation="MTEYKPTVRLATRDDVPRAVRTLAAAFADYPATRHTVDPDRHIER
                     VTELQELFLTRVGLDIGKVWVADDGAAVAVWTTPESVEAGAVFAEIGPRMAELSGSRLA
                     AQQQMEGLLAPHRPKEPAWFLATVGVSPDHQGKGLGSAVVLPGVEAAERAGVPAFLETS
                     APRNLPFYERLGFTVTADVEVPEGPRTWCMTRKPGA"
     primer_bind     complement(2681..2700)
                     /label=Puro-R
                     /note="Puromycin resistance gene, reverse primer. Also
                     called puro-variant-R"
     primer_bind     3177..3197
                     /label=Puro-F
                     /note="Puromycin resistance gene, forward primer"
     LTR             3380..3894
                     /label=3' LTR
                     /note="3' long terminal repeat from murine embryonic stem
                     cell virus"
     primer_bind     complement(4063..4079)
                     /label=M13 rev
                     /note="common sequencing primer, one of multiple similar
                     variants"
     primer_bind     complement(4063..4079)
                     /label=M13 Reverse
                     /note="In lacZ gene. Also called M13-rev"
     primer_bind     complement(4076..4098)
                     /label=M13/pUC Reverse
                     /note="In lacZ gene"
     protein_bind    4087..4103
                     /label=lac operator
                     /bound_moiety="lac repressor encoded by lacI"
                     /note="The lac repressor binds to the lac operator to
                     inhibit transcription in E. coli. This inhibition can be
                     relieved by adding lactose or
                     isopropyl-beta-D-thiogalactopyranoside (IPTG)."
     promoter        complement(4111..4141)
                     /label=lac promoter
                     /note="promoter for the E. coli lac operon"
     protein_bind    4156..4177
                     /label=CAP binding site
                     /bound_moiety="E. coli catabolite activator protein"
                     /note="CAP binding activates transcription in the presence
                     of cAMP."
     primer_bind     complement(4294..4311)
                     /label=L4440
                     /note="L4440 vector, forward primer"
     rep_origin      complement(4465..5053)
                     /direction=LEFT
                     /label=ori
                     /note="high-copy-number ColE1/pMB1/pBR322/pUC origin of
                     replication"
     primer_bind     complement(4545..4564)
                     /label=pBR322ori-F
                     /note="pBR322 origin, forward primer"
     CDS             complement(5224..6084)
                     /codon_start=1
                     /gene="bla"
                     /product="beta-lactamase"
                     /label=AmpR
                     /note="confers resistance to ampicillin, carbenicillin, and
                     related antibiotics"
                     /translation="MSIQHFRVALIPFFAAFCLPVFAHPETLVKVKDAEDQLGARVGYI
                     ELDLNSGKILESFRPEERFPMMSTFKVLLCGAVLSRIDAGQEQLGRRIHYSQNDLVEYS
                     PVTEKHLTDGMTVRELCSAAITMSDNTAANLLLTTIGGPKELTAFLHNMGDHVTRLDRW
                     EPELNEAIPNDERDTTMPVAMATTLRKLLTGELLTLASRQQLIDWMEADKVAGPLLRSA
                     LPAGWFIADKSGAGERGSRGIIAALGPDGKPSRIVVIYTTGSQATMDERNRQIAEIGAS
                     LIKHW"
     primer_bind     5847..5866
                     /label=Amp-R
                     /note="Ampicillin resistance gene, reverse primer"
     promoter        complement(6085..6189)
                     /gene="bla"
                     /label=AmpR promoter
     primer_bind     6257..6275
                     /label=pBRforEco
                     /note="pBR322 vectors, upsteam of EcoRI site, forward
                     primer"
     primer_bind     complement(6313..6335)
                     /label=pGEX 3'
                     /note="pGEX vectors, reverse primer"
     primer_bind     6435..6454
                     /label=pRS-marker
                     /note="pRS vectors, use to sequence yeast selectable
                     marker"
     primer_bind     6648..6670
                     /label=M13/pUC Forward
                     /note="In lacZ gene"
     primer_bind     6798..6817
                     /label=pBRrevBam
                     /note="pBR322 vectors, tet region, downstream of BamHI,
                     reverse primer"
     LTR             7017..515
                     /label=5' LTR
                     /note="5' long terminal repeat from murine embryonic stem
                     cell virus"
ORIGIN
        1 tgaaagaccc cacctgtagg tttggcaagc tagcttaagt aacgccattt tgcaaggcat
       61 ggaaaataca taactgagaa tagagaagtt cagatcaagg ttaggaacag agagacagca
      121 gaatatgggc caaacaggat atctgtggta agcagttcct gccccggctc agggccaaga
      181 acagatggtc cccagatgcg gtcccgccct cagcagtttc tagagaacca tcagatgttt
      241 ccagggtgcc ccaaggacct gaaatgaccc tgtgccttat ttgaactaac caatcagttc
      301 gcttctcgct tctgttcgcg cgcttctgct ccccgagctc aataaaagag cccacaaccc
      361 ctcactcggc gcgccagtcc tccgatagac tgcgtcgccc gggtacccgt attcccaata
      421 aagcctcttg ctgtttgcat ccgaatcgtg gactcgctga tccttgggag ggtctcctca
      481 gattgattga ctgcccacct cgggggtctt tcatttggag gttccaccga gatttggaga
      541 cccctgccca gggaccaccg acccccccgc cgggaggtaa gctggccagc ggtcgtttcg
      601 tgtctgtctc tgtctttgtg cgtgtttgtg ccggcatcta atgtttgcgc ctgcgtctgt
      661 actagttagc taactagctc tgtatctggc ggacccgtgg tggaactgac gagttctgaa
      721 cacccggccg caaccctggg agacgtccca gggactttgg gggccgtttt tgtggcccga
      781 cctgaggaag ggagtcgatg tggaatccga ccccgtcagg atatgtggtt ctggtaggag
      841 acgagaacct aaaacagttc ccgcctccgt ctgaattttt gctttcggtt tggaaccgaa
      901 gccgcgcgtc ttgtctgctg cagcgctgca gcatcgttct gtgttgtctc tgtctgactg
      961 tgtttctgta tttgtctgaa aattagggcc agactgttac cactccctta agtttgacct
     1021 taggtcactg gaaagatgtc gagcggatcg ctcacaacca gtcggtagat gtcaagaaga
     1081 gacgttgggt taccttctgc tctgcagaat ggccaacctt taacgtcgga tggccgcgag
     1141 acggcacctt taaccgagac ctcatcaccc aggttaagat caaggtcttt tcacctggcc
     1201 cgcatggaca cccagaccag gtcccctaca tcgtgacctg ggaagccttg gcttttgacc
     1261 cccctccctg ggtcaagccc tttgtacacc ctaagcctcc gcctcctctt cctccatccg
     1321 ccccgtctct cccccttgaa cctcctcgtt cgaccccgcc tcgatcctcc ctttatccag
     1381 ccctcactcc ttctctaggc gccggaatta gatccgggtc cccaccatgg tgagcaaggg
     1441 cgaggagctg ttcaccgggg tggtgcccat cctggtcgag ctggacggcg acgtaaacgg
     1501 ccacaagttc agcgtgtccg gcgagggcga gggcgatgcc acctacggca agctgaccct
     1561 gaagttcatc tgcaccaccg gcaagctgcc cgtgccctgg cccaccctcg tgaccaccct
     1621 gacctacggc gtgcagtgct tcagccgcta ccccgaccac atgaagcagc acgacttctt
     1681 caagtccgcc atgcccgaag gctacgtcca ggagcgcacc atcttcttca aggacgacgg
     1741 caactacaag acccgcgccg aggtgaagtt cgagggcgac accctggtga accgcatcga
     1801 gctgaagggc atcgacttca aggaggacgg caacatcctg gggcacaagc tggagtacaa
     1861 ctacaacagc cacaacgtct atatcatggc cgacaagcag aagaacggca tcaaggtgaa
     1921 cttcaagatc cgccacaaca tcgaggacgg cagcgtgcag ctcgccgacc actaccagca
     1981 gaacaccccc atcggcgacg gccccgtgct gctgcccgac aaccactacc tgagcaccca
     2041 gtccgccctg agcaaagacc ccaacgagaa gcgcgatcac atggtcctgc tggagttcgt
     2101 gaccgccgcc gggatcactc tcggcatgga cgagctgtac aagtagcgga gaattctacc
     2161 gggtagggga ggcgcttttc ccaaggcagt ctggagcatg cgctttagca gccccgctgg
     2221 gcacttggcg ctacacaagt ggcctctggc ctcgcacaca ttccacatcc accggtaggc
     2281 gccaaccggc tccgttcttt ggtggcccct tcgcgccacc ttctactcct cccctagtca
     2341 ggaagttccc ccccgccccg cagctcgcgt cgtgcaggac gtgacaaatg gaagtagcac
     2401 gtctcactag tctcgtgcag atggacagca ccgctgagca atggaagcgg gtaggccttt
     2461 ggggcagcgg ccaatagcag ctttgctcct tcgctttctg ggctcagagg ctgggaaggg
     2521 gtgggtccgg gggcgggctc aggggcgggc tcaggggcgg ggcgggcgcc cgaaggtcct
     2581 ccggaggccc ggcattctgc acgcttcaaa agcgcacgtc tgccgcgctg ttctcctctt
     2641 cctcatctcc gggcctttcg acctgcagcc caagcttacc atgaccgagt acaagcccac
     2701 ggtgcgcctc gccacccgcg acgacgtccc cagggccgta cgcaccctcg ccgccgcgtt
     2761 cgccgactac cccgccacgc gccacaccgt cgatccggac cgccacatcg agcgggtcac
     2821 cgagctgcaa gaactcttcc tcacgcgcgt cgggctcgac atcggcaagg tgtgggtcgc
     2881 ggacgacggc gccgcggtgg cggtctggac cacgccggag agcgtcgaag cgggggcggt
     2941 gttcgccgag atcggcccgc gcatggccga gttgagcggt tcccggctgg ccgcgcagca
     3001 acagatggaa ggcctcctgg cgccgcaccg gcccaaggag cccgcgtggt tcctggccac
     3061 cgtcggcgtc tcgcccgacc accagggcaa gggtctgggc agcgccgtcg tgctccccgg
     3121 agtggaggcg gccgagcgcg ccggggtgcc cgccttcctg gagacctccg cgccccgcaa
     3181 cctccccttc tacgagcggc tcggcttcac cgtcaccgcc gacgtcgagg tgcccgaagg
     3241 accgcgcacc tggtgcatga cccgcaagcc cggtgcctga cgcccgcccc acgacccgca
     3301 gcgcccgacc gaaaggagcg cacgacccca tgcatcgata aaataaaaga ttttatttag
     3361 tctccagaaa aaggggggaa tgaaagaccc cacctgtagg tttggcaagc tagcttaagt
     3421 aacgccattt tgcaaggcat ggaaaataca taactgagaa tagagaagtt cagatcaagg
     3481 ttaggaacag agagacagca gaatatgggc caaacaggat atctgtggta agcagttcct
     3541 gccccggctc agggccaaga acagatggtc cccagatgcg gtcccgccct cagcagtttc
     3601 tagagaacca tcagatgttt ccagggtgcc ccaaggacct gaaatgaccc tgtgccttat
     3661 ttgaactaac caatcagttc gcttctcgct tctgttcgcg cgcttctgct ccccgagctc
     3721 aataaaagag cccacaaccc ctcactcggc gcgccagtcc tccgatagac tgcgtcgccc
     3781 gggtacccgt gtatccaata aaccctcttg cagttgcatc cgacttgtgg tctcgctgtt
     3841 ccttgggagg gtctcctctg agtgattgac tacccgtcag cgggggtctt tcatgggtaa
     3901 cagtttcttg aagttggaga acaacattct gagggtagga gtcgaatatt aagtaatcct
     3961 gactcaatta gccactgttt tgaatccaca tactccaata ctcctgaaat agttcattat
     4021 ggacagcgca gaagagctgg ggagaattaa ttcgtaatca tggtcatagc tgtttcctgt
     4081 gtgaaattgt tatccgctca caattccaca caacatacga gccggaagca taaagtgtaa
     4141 agcctggggt gcctaatgag tgagctaact cacattaatt gcgttgcgct cactgcccgc
     4201 tttccagtcg ggaaacctgt cgtgccagct gcattaatga atcggccaac gcgcggggag
     4261 aggcggtttg cgtattgggc gctcttccgc ttcctcgctc actgactcgc tgcgctcggt
     4321 cgttcggctg cggcgagcgg tatcagctca ctcaaaggcg gtaatacggt tatccacaga
     4381 atcaggggat aacgcaggaa agaacatgtg agcaaaaggc cagcaaaagg ccaggaaccg
     4441 taaaaaggcc gcgttgctgg cgtttttcca taggctccgc ccccctgacg agcatcacaa
     4501 aaatcgacgc tcaagtcaga ggtggcgaaa cccgacagga ctataaagat accaggcgtt
     4561 tccccctgga agctccctcg tgcgctctcc tgttccgacc ctgccgctta ccggatacct
     4621 gtccgccttt ctcccttcgg gaagcgtggc gctttctcat agctcacgct gtaggtatct
     4681 cagttcggtg taggtcgttc gctccaagct gggctgtgtg cacgaacccc ccgttcagcc
     4741 cgaccgctgc gccttatccg gtaactatcg tcttgagtcc aacccggtaa gacacgactt
     4801 atcgccactg gcagcagcca ctggtaacag gattagcaga gcgaggtatg taggcggtgc
     4861 tacagagttc ttgaagtggt ggcctaacta cggctacact agaaggacag tatttggtat
     4921 ctgcgctctg ctgaagccag ttaccttcgg aaaaagagtt ggtagctctt gatccggcaa
     4981 acaaaccacc gctggtagcg gtggtttttt tgtttgcaag cagcagatta cgcgcagaaa
     5041 aaaaggatct caagaagatc ctttgatctt ttctacgggg tctgacgctc agtggaacga
     5101 aaactcacgt taagggattt tggtcatgag attatcaaaa aggatcttca cctagatcct
     5161 tttaaattaa aaatgaagtt ttaaatcaat ctaaagtata tatgagtaaa cttggtctga
     5221 cagttaccaa tgcttaatca gtgaggcacc tatctcagcg atctgtctat ttcgttcatc
     5281 catagttgcc tgactccccg tcgtgtagat aactacgata cgggagggct taccatctgg
     5341 ccccagtgct gcaatgatac cgcgagaccc acgctcaccg gctccagatt tatcagcaat
     5401 aaaccagcca gccggaaggg ccgagcgcag aagtggtcct gcaactttat ccgcctccat
     5461 ccagtctatt aattgttgcc gggaagctag agtaagtagt tcgccagtta atagtttgcg
     5521 caacgttgtt gccattgcta caggcatcgt ggtgtcacgc tcgtcgtttg gtatggcttc
     5581 attcagctcc ggttcccaac gatcaaggcg agttacatga tcccccatgt tgtgcaaaaa
     5641 agcggttagc tccttcggtc ctccgatcgt tgtcagaagt aagttggccg cagtgttatc
     5701 actcatggtt atggcagcac tgcataattc tcttactgtc atgccatccg taagatgctt
     5761 ttctgtgact ggtgagtact caaccaagtc attctgagaa tagtgtatgc ggcgaccgag
     5821 ttgctcttgc ccggcgtcaa tacgggataa taccgcgcca catagcagaa ctttaaaagt
     5881 gctcatcatt ggaaaacgtt cttcggggcg aaaactctca aggatcttac cgctgttgag
     5941 atccagttcg atgtaaccca ctcgtgcacc caactgatct tcagcatctt ttactttcac
     6001 cagcgtttct gggtgagcaa aaacaggaag gcaaaatgcc gcaaaaaagg gaataagggc
     6061 gacacggaaa tgttgaatac tcatactctt cctttttcaa tattattgaa gcatttatca
     6121 gggttattgt ctcatgagcg gatacatatt tgaatgtatt tagaaaaata aacaaatagg
     6181 ggttccgcgc acatttcccc gaaaagtgcc acctgacgtc taagaaacca ttattatcat
     6241 gacattaacc tataaaaata ggcgtatcac gaggcccttt cgtctcgcgc gtttcggtga
     6301 tgacggtgaa aacctctgac acatgcagct cccggagacg gtcacagctt gtctgtaagc
     6361 ggatgccggg agcagacaag cccgtcaggg cgcgtcagcg ggtgttggcg ggtgtcgggg
     6421 ctggcttaac tatgcggcat cagagcagat tgtactgaga gtgcaccata tgcggtgtga
     6481 aataccgcac agatgcgtaa ggagaaaata ccgcatcagg cgccattcgc cattcaggct
     6541 gcgcaactgt tgggaagggc gatcggtgcg ggcctcttcg ctattacgcc agctggcgaa
     6601 agggggatgt gctgcaaggc gattaagttg ggtaacgcca gggttttccc agtcacgacg
     6661 ttgtaaaacg acggcgcaag gaatggtgca tgcaaggaga tggcgcccaa cagtcccccg
     6721 gccacggggc ctgccaccat acccacgccg aaacaagcgc tcatgagccc gaagtggcga
     6781 gcccgatctt ccccatcggt gatgtcggcg atataggcgc cagcaaccgc acctgtggcg
     6841 ccggtgatgc cggccacgat gcgtccggcg tagaggcgat tagtccaatt tgttaaagac
     6901 aggatatcag tggtccaggc tctagttttg actcaacaat atcaccagct gaagcctata
     6961 gagtacgagc catagataaa ataaaagatt ttatttagtc tccagaaaaa ggggggaa
//
