>Addgene plasmid #83751 | MSCV-6NBC-GFP-PGK-Puro-Barcode74 | addgene partial sequence | sequence record 165483 | pLXSN5 5'-CCCTTGAACCTCCTCGTTCGACC-3'
CAGCCCTCACTCCTTCTCTAGGCGCCGGAATTAGATCCGGGTCCCCACCATGGTGAGCAAGGGCGAGGAG
CTGTTCACCGGGGTGGTGCCCATCCTGGTCGAGCTGGACGGCGACGTAAACGGCCACAAGTTCAGCGTGT
CCGGCGAGGGCGAGGGCGATGCCACCTACGGCAAGCTGACCCTGAAGTTCATCTGCACCACCGGCAAGCT
GCCCGTGCCCTGGCCCACCCTCGTGACCACCCTGACCTACGGCGTGCAGTGCTTCAGCCGCTACCCCGAC
CACATGAAGCAGCACGACTTCTTCAAGTCCGCCATGCCCGAAGGCTACGTCCAGGAGCGCACCATCTTCT
TCAAGGACGACGGCAACTACAAGACCCGCGCCGAGGTGAAGTTCGAGGGCGACACCCTGGTGAACCGCAT
CGAGCTGAAGGGCATCGACTTCAAGGAGGACGGCAACATCCTGGGGCACAAGCTGGAGTACAACTACAAC
AGCCACAACGTCTATATCATGGCCGACAAGCAGAAGAACGGCATCAAGGTGAACTTCAAGATCCGCCACA
ACATCGAGGACGGCAGCGTGCAGCTCGCCGACCACTACCAGCAGAACACCCCCATCGGCGACGGCCCCGT
GCTGCTGCCCGACAACCACTACCTGAGCACCCAGTCCGCCCTGAGCAAAGACCCCAACGAGAAGCGCGAT
CACATGGTCCTGCTGGAGTTCGTGACCGCCGCCGGGATCACTCTCGGCATGGACGAGCTGTACAAGTAGC
GGAGAATTCTACCGGGTAGGGGAGGCGCTTTTCCCAAGGCAGTCTGGAGCATGCGCTTTAG
